>Addgene plasmid #18635 | T4 Lysozyme T155A T157I | addgene partial sequence | sequence record 24420 | 3primeUP
GNNANTGNAAAAAGCCCGCTCATTAGGCGGGCTCAGAATCTGCTCATGTTTGACAGCTTATCATCGATAA
GCTTCGGCAATAAATTCTTGATATGTTTTCATATGTTTCCTTTAAATATTTTAATTAGTAATTGTCTATT
CAAGTAATTGTGAATATACTATCACAATTCCAAGAGAAAGTAAACAGCTTTATAGATTTTTATACGCGTC
CCAAATGCCAGCTCTAAACGTTGTAATGACTCGTTTTGCGCGATTAGGTGTTTGATTATACCATCTACTT
TTAGCTAAGTTAACTGCTGCTTCATCCCAGCGTTTTTGTTGAAGCATACGTAAAGAGTTAGTAAATCCTG
CCACACCGGTTTCTCCCATTTGGAAAACCATATTAATCAATGCACAGCGACGAACCGCATCAAGAGAATC
ATAAACCGGTTTTAATTTAGCATTTCTCAGAATTCCGCGAACAGCAGCATCAACATCCTGATTAAAGAGT
TTTTCAGCCTCATCTTTTGTAATTACACCATTGCAATTACGCCCAATAGCTTTATCTAATTCAGATTTAG
CAGCATTAAGTGATGGACTTTTTGTAAGCAAATGACCGATGCCAATAGTGTAATAGCCTTCTGTGTCTTT
ATAGATTTTAAGTCTAAGACCTTCATCTATACGTAACATTTCAAATATATTCATAATACCTCCTAAGCAT
CGATGGATCCTGTTCCTGTGTGAANTGTTATCCGCTCACATTCCCACATTATACGAGCGATGATAATTGT
CACAGGGGAGGGGAGNAGCTGACCTGTTCCGNGGAATG
