[The description below was written by a language model from this plasmid's Addgene catalogue record.]
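Description:
T4 Lysozyme T155A T157I is a bacterial expression plasmid built on the pHS1403 backbone (about 5 kb without insert) that carries a double-mutant version of the bacteriophage T4 lysozyme gene (gene e). It is maintained in E. coli as a high-copy plasmid under ampicillin selection. No feature table accompanies the record, so the origin of replication, the promoter driving expression and any other regulatory elements of pHS1403 are not stated, and no fusion tags are recorded.

The insert is roughly 600 bp and was cloned by restriction digestion between BamHI at the 5′ end and HindIII at the 3′ end, both of which remain intact, so the fragment can be excised or transferred to another vector. According to the depositor's comments, the BamHI site lies 27 bp from the start codon and the HindIII site 115 bp from the stop codon, meaning that the fragment includes short stretches of flanking untranslated sequence in addition to the coding region. The encoded protein differs from the wild-type reference by two substitutions near the C-terminus: threonine 155 to alanine and threonine 157 to isoleucine. The record also lists the alternative names 213A1 or 256A1 for the insert.

T4 lysozyme is a muramidase that degrades the bacterial cell wall and is a widely used model protein for examining how point mutations affect folding, stability and structure. The record does not state a specific purpose, but a defined double mutant in a bacterial expression vector is consistent with producing recombinant variant protein in E. coli for that kind of biophysical or structural work.
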