Addgene plasmid #18635: T4 Lysozyme T155A T157I
Depositing lab: Brian Matthews. Depositing organization: University of Oregon.
Backbone
  Vector backbone: pHS1403
  Backbone size w/o insert (bp): 5000
  Vector type: Bacterial Expression
Growth in bacteria
  Bacterial resistance: Ampicillin, 100 μg/mL
  Growth temperature: 37°C
  Growth strain: DH5alpha
  Copy number: High Copy
Gene/Insert
  Gene/Insert name: T4 Lysozyme (alt name: 213A1 or 256A1)
  Species: Bacteriophage T4
  Insert size (bp): 600
  Mutation: T155A T157I
  GenBank ID: NP_049736
  Entrez Gene: e (a.k.a. T4p123)
  Cloning method: Restriction Enzyme; 5′ cloning site BamHI (not destroyed); 3′ cloning site HindIII (not destroyed)
  Sequencing primers: 5′ na; 3′ GGCGTATCACGAGGCCC
Terms and licenses: Academic/Nonprofit Terms; Industry Terms: Not Available to Industry
Depositor comments: The BamHI site is 27 bp from the ATG and the HindIII site is 115 bp from the stop.
How to cite: T4 Lysozyme T155A T157I was a gift from Brian Matthews (Addgene plasmid # 18635 ; http://n2t.net/addgene:18635 ; RRID:Addgene_18635)
